>Addgene plasmid #195378 | FLAG-1858T-PTPN22 | addgene full sequence | sequence record 386962 | Addgene NGS Result
GTAATCAATTACGGGGTCATTAGTTCATAGCCCATATATGGAGTTCCGCGTTACATAACTTACGGTAAAT
GGCCCGCCTGGCTGACCGCCCAACGACCCCCGCCCATTGACGTCAATAATGACGTATGTTCCCATAGTAA
CGCCAATAGGGACTTTCCATTGACGTCAATGGGTGGAGTATTTACGGTAAACTGCCCACTTGGCAGTACA
TCAAGTGTATCATATGCCAAGTACGCCCCCTATTGACGTCAATGACGGTAAATGGCCCGCCTGGCATTAT
GCCCAGTACATGACCTTATGGGACTTTCCTACTTGGCAGTACATCTACGTATTAGTCATCGCTATTACCA
TGGTGATGCGGTTTTGGCAGTACATCAATGGGCGTGGATAGCGGTTTGACTCACGGGGATTTCCAAGTCT
CCACCCCATTGACGTCAATGGGAGTTTGTTTTGGCACCAAAATCAACGGGACTTTCCAAAATGTCGTAAC
AACTCCGCCCCATTGACGCAAATGGGCGGTAGGCGTGTACGGTGGGAGGTCTATATAAGCAGAGCTGGTT
TAGTGAACCGTCAGATCCGCTAGCGATTACGCCAAGCTCGAAATTAACCCTCACTAAAGGGAACAAAAGC
TGGAGCTCCACCGCGGTGGCGGCCGCCACCATGGATTACAAGGATGACGACGATAAGAGCCCGGGCGGA
[903 nt withheld, positions 700-1602]
CATTCTGGAACAGAGAGTCAAGCAAAGCATTGTATTCCTGAGAAAAATCACACTCTCCAAGCAGACTCTT
ATTCTCCTAATTTACCAAAAAGTACCACAAAAGCAGCAAAAATGATGAACCAACAAAGGACAAAAATGGA
AATCAAAGAATCTTCTTCCTTTGACTTTAGGACTTCTGAAATAAGTGCAAAAGAAGAGCTAGTTTTGCAC
CCTGCTAAATCAAGCACTTCTTTTGACTTTCTGGAGCTAAATTACAGTTTTGACAAAAATGCTGACACAA
CCATGAAATGGCAGACAAAGGCATTTCCAATAGTTGGGGAGCCTCTTCAGAAGCATCAAAGTTTGGATTT
GGGCTCTCTTTTGTTTGAGGGATGTTCTAATTCTAAACCTGTAAATGCAGCAGGAAGATATTTTAATTCA
AAGGTGCCAATAACACGGACCAAATCAACTCCTTTTGAATTGATACAGCAGAGAGAAACCAAGGAGGTGG
ACAGCAAGGAAAACTTTTCTTATTTGGAATCTCAACCACATGATTCTTGTTTTGTAGAGATGCAGGCTCA
AAAAGTAATGCATGTTTCTTCAGCAGAACTGAATTATTCACTGCCATATGACTCTAAACACCAAATACGT
AATGCCTCTAATGTAAAGCACCATGACTCTAGTGCTCTTGGTGTATATTCTTACATACCTTTAGTGGAAA
ATCCTTATTTTTCATCATGGCCTCCAAGTGGTACCAGTTCTAAGATGTCTCTTGATTTACCTGAGAAGCA
AGATGGAACTGTTTTTCCTTCTTCTCTGTTGCCAACATCCTCTACATCCCTCTTCTCTTATTACAATTCA
CATGATTCTTTATCACTGAATTCTCCAACCAATATTTCCTCACTATTGAACCAGGAGTCAGCTGTACTAG
CAACTGCTCCAAGGATAGATGATGAAATCCCCCCTCCACTTCCTGTATGGACACCTGAATCATTTATTGT
GGTTGAGGAAGCTGGAGAATTCTCACCAAATGTTCCCAAATCCTTATCCTCAGCTGTGAAGGTAAAAATT
GGAACATCACTGGAATGGGGTGGAACATCTGAACCAAAGAAATTTGATGACTCTGTGATACTTAGACCAA
GCAAGAGTGTAAAACTCCGAAGTCCTAAATCAGAACTACATCAAGATCGTTCTTCTCCCCCACCTCCTCT
CCCAGAAAGAACTCTAGAGTCCTTCTTTCTTGCCGATGAAGATTGTATGCAGGCCCAATCTATAGAAACA
TATTCTACTAGCTATCCTGACACCATGGAAAATTCAACATCTTCAAAACAGACACTGAAGACTCCTGGAA
AAAGTTTCACAAGGAGTAAGAGTTTGAAAATTTTGCGAAACATGAAAAAGAGTATCTGTAATTCTTGCCC
ACCAAACAAGCCTGCAGAATCTGTTCAGTCAAATAACTCCAGCTCATTTCTGAATTTTGGTTTTGCAAAC
CGTTTTTCAAAACCCAAAGGACCAAGGAATCCACCACCAACTTGGAATATTTAATAAAACTCCAGATTTA
TAATAATATGGGCTGCAAGTACACCTCGAGGGGGGGCCCGGTACCTTAATTAATTAAGGTACCAGGTAAG
TGTACCCAATTCGCCCTATAGTGAGTCGTATTACAATTCACTCGATCGCCCTTCCCAACAGTTGCGCAGC
CTGAATGGCGAATGGAGATCCAATTTTTAAGTGTATAATGTGTTAAACTACTGATTCTAATTGTTTGTGT
ATTTTAGATTCACAGTCCCAAGGCTCATTTCAGGCCCCTCAGTCCTCACAGTCTGTTCATGATCATAATC
AGCCATACCACATTTGTAGAGGTTTTACTTGCTTTAAAAAACCTCCCACACCTCCCCCTGAACCTGAAAC
ATAAAATGAATGCAATTGTTGTTGTTAACTTGTTTATTGCAGCTTATAATGGTTACAAATAAAGCAATAG
CATCACAAATTTCACAAATAAAGCATTTTTTTCACTGCATTCTAGTTGTGGTTTGTCCAAACTCATCAAT
GTATCTTAACGCGTAAATTGTAAGCGTTAATATTTTGTTAAAATTCGCGTTAAATTTTTGTTAAATCAGC
TCATTTTTTAACCAATAGGCCGAAATCGGCAAAATCCCTTATAAATCAAAAGAATAGACCGAGATAGGGT
[37 nt withheld, positions 3773-3809]
AAAGAACGTGGACTCCAACGTCAAAGG
[49 nt withheld, positions 3837-3885]
T
[91 nt withheld, positions 3887-3977]
G
[124 nt withheld, positions 3979-4102]
CAGGTGGCACTTTTCGGGGAAATGTGCGCGGAACCCCTATTTGTTTATTTTTCTAAATACATTCAAATAT
GTATCCGCTCATGAGACAATAACCCTGATAAATGCTTCAATAATATTGAAAAAGGAAGAATCCTGAGGCG
GAAAGAACCAGCTGTGGAATGTGTGTCAGTTAGGGTGTGGAAAGTCCCCAGGCTCCCCAGCAGGCAGAAG
TATGCAAAGCATGCATCTCAATTAGTCAGCAACCAGGTGTGGAAAGTCCCCAGGCTCCCCAGCAGGCAGA
AGTATGCAAAGCATGCATCTCAATTAGTCAGCAACCATAGTCCCGCCCCTAACTCCGCCCATCCCGCCCC
TAACTCCGCCCAGTTCCGCCCATTCTCCGCCCCATGGCTGACTAATTTTTTTTATTTATGCAGAGGCCGA
GGCCGCCTCGGCCTCTGAGCTATTCCAGAAGTAGTGAGGAGGCTTTTTTGGAGGCCTAGGCTTTTGCAAA
GATCGATCAAGAGACAGGATGAGGATCGTTTCGCATGATTGAACAAGATGGATTGCACGCAGGTTCTCCG
GCCGCTTGGGTGGAGAGGCTATTCGGCTATGACTGGGCACAACAGACAATCGGCTGCTCTGATGCCGCCG
TGTTCCGGCTGTCAGCGCAGGGGCGCCCGGTTCTTTTTGTCAAGACCGACCTGTCCGGTGCCCTGAATGA
ACTGCAAGACGAGGCAGCGCGGCTATCGTGGCTGGCCACGACGGGCGTTCCTTGCGCAGCTGTGCTCGAC
GTTGTCACTGAAGCGGGAAGGGACTGGCTGCTATTGGGCGAAGTGCCGGGGCAGGATCTCCTGTCATCTC
ACCTTGCTCCTGCCGAGAAAGTATCCATCATGGCTGATGCAATGCGGCGGCTGCATACGCTTGATCCGGC
TACCTGCCCATTCGACCACCAAGCGAAACATCGCATCGAGCGAGCACGTACTCGGATGGAAGCCGGTCTT
GTCGATCAGGATGATCTGGACGAAGAACATCAGGGGCTCGCGCCAGCCGAACTGTTCGCCAGGCTCAAGG
CGAGCATGCCCGACGGCGAGGATCTCGTCGTGACCCATGGCGATGCCTGCTTGCCGAATATCATGGTGGA
AAATGGCCGCTTTTCTGGATTCATCGACTGTGGCCGGCTGGGTGTGGCGGACCGCTATCAGGACATAGCG
TTGGCTACCCGTGATATTGCTGAAGAACTTGGCGGCGAATGGGCTGACCGCTTCCTCGTGCTTTACGGTA
TCGCCGCTCCCGATTCGCAGCGCATCGCCTTCTATCGCCTTCTTGACGAGTTCTTCTGAGCGGGACTCTG
GGGTTCGAAATGACCGACCAAGCGACGCCCAACCTGCCATCACGAGATTTCGATTCCACCGCCGCCTTCT
ATGAAAGGTTGGGCTTCGGAATCGTTTTCCGGGACGCCGGCTGGATGATCCTCCAGCGCGGGGATCTCAT
GCTGGAGTTCTTCGCCCACCCTAGGGGGAGGCTAACTGAAACACGGAAGGAGACAATACCGGAAGGAACC
CGCGCTATGACGGCAATAAAAAGACAGAATAAAACGCACGGTGTTGGGTCGTTTGTTCATAAACGCGGGG
TTCGGTCCCAGGGCTGGCACTCTGTCGATACCCCACCGAGACCCCATTGGGGCCAATACGCCCGCGTTTC
TTCCTTTTCCCCACCCCACCCCCCAAGTTCGGGTGAAGGCCCAGGGCTCGCAGCCAACGTCGGGGCGGCA
GGCCCTGCCATAGCCTCAGGTTACTCATATATACTTTAGATTGATTTAAAACTTCATTTTTAATTTAAAA
GGATCTAGGTGAAGATCCTTTTTGATAATCTCATGACCAAAATCCCTTAACGTGAGTTTTCGTTCCACTG
AGCGTCAGACCCCGTAGAAAAGATCAAAGGATCTTCTTGAGATCCTTTTTTTCTGCGCGTAATCTGCTGC
TTGCAAACAAAAAAACCACCGCTACCAGCGGTGGTTTGTTTGCCGGATCAAGAGCTACCAACTCTTTTTC
CGAAGGTAACTGGCTTCAGCAGAGCGCAGATACCAAATACTGTTCTTCTAGTGTAGCCGTAGTTAGGCCA
CCACTTCAAGAACTCTGTAGCACCGCCTACATACCTCGCTCTGCTAATCCTGTTACCAGTGGCTGCTGCC
AGTGGCGATAAGTCGTGTCTTACCGGGTTGGACTCAAGACGATAGTTACCGGATAAGGCGCAGCGGTCGG
GCTGAACGGGGGGTTCGTGCACACAGCCCAGCTTGGAGCGAACGACCTACACCGAACTGAGATACCTACA
GCGTGAGCTATGAGAAAGCGCCACGCTTCCCGAAGGGAGAAAGGCGGACAGGTATCCGGTAAGCGGCAGG
GTCGGAACAGGAGAGCGCACGAGGGAGCTTCCAGGGGGAAACGCCTGGTATCTTTATAGTCCTGTCGGGT
TTCGCCACCTCTGACTTGAGCGTCGATTTTTGTGATGCTCGTCAGGGGGGCGGAGCCTATGGAAAAACGC
CAGCAACGCGGCCTTTTTACGGTTCCTGGCCTTTTGCTGGCCTTTTGCTCACATGTTCTTTCCTGCGTTA
TCCCCTGATTCTGTGGATAACCGTATTACCGCCATGCATTAGTTATTAATA
Features (pLannotate 1.2.2; 20 found; start..end, strand, type, name):
     49..352     +  enhancer       CMV enhancer: human cytomegalovirus immediate early enhancer
    353..556     +  promoter       CMV promoter: human cytomegalovirus (CMV) immediate early promoter
    602..620     +  promoter       T3 promoter: promoter for bacteriophage T3 RNA polymerase
    633..656     +  misc_feature   MCS (fragment): pBluescript multiple cloning site
    664..688     +  CDS            3xFLAG (fragment): three tandem FLAG® epitope tags
    703..3123    +  CDS            PTPN22 (sequence partly withheld): PTN22_HUMAN - Also known as PTPN8. Experimental evidence at protein level: Swiss-Prot protein existence level 1. Acts as negative regulator of T-cell receptor (TCR) signaling by direct dephosphorylation of the Src family kinases LCK and FYN, ITAMs of the TCRz/CD3 complex, as well as ZAP70, VAV, VCP and other key signaling molecules (PubMed:16461343, PubMed:18056643). Associates with and probably dephosphorylates CBL. Dephosphorylates LCK at its activating 'Tyr-394' residue (PubMed:21719704). Dephosphorylates ZAP70 at its activating 'Tyr-493' residue (PubMed:16461343). Dephosphorylates the immu
   3165..3187    +  misc_feature   MCS (fragment): pBluescript multiple cloning site
   3227..3245    -  promoter       T7 promoter: promoter for bacteriophage T7 RNA polymerase
   3255..3294    +  CDS            lacZα (fragment): LacZα fragment of β-galactosidase; lacZ fragment
   3304..3359    +  intron         small t intron (fragment): SV40 (simian virus 40) small t antigen intron
   3359..3496    +  CDS            large T antigen (fragment): large T antigen from SV40 (simian virus 40)
   3519..3640    +  polyA_signal   SV40 poly(A) signal: SV40 polyadenylation signal
   3674..4102    -  rep_origin     f1 ori (sequence partly withheld): f1 bacteriophage origin of replication; arrow indicates direction of (+) strand synthesis
   4129..4231    +  promoter       AmpR promoter: bla
   4235..4592    +  promoter       SV40 promoter: SV40 enhancer and early promoter
   4627..5421    +  CDS            NeoR/KanR: aminoglycoside phosphotransferase from Tn5; aph(3')-II (or nptII); confers resistance to neomycin, kanamycin, and G418 (Geneticin®)
   5442..5594    +  CDS            ble (fragment): BLE_KLEPN - Experimental evidence at protein level: Swiss-Prot protein existence level 1. Binding protein with a strong affinity to the bleomycin family of antibiotics. Binds to CL990; an antimitotic-antibiotic compound. From Klebsiella pneumoniae.
   5653..5700    +  polyA_signal   HSV TK poly(A) signal: herpes simplex virus thymidine kinase polyadenylation signal (Cole and Stacy, 1985)
   5791..5807    -  polyA_signal   bGH poly(A) signal (fragment): bovine growth hormone polyadenylation signal
   6029..6617    +  rep_origin     ori: high-copy-number ColE1/pMB1/pBR322/pUC origin of replication
