[The description below was written by a language model from this plasmid's Addgene catalogue record and pLannotate feature annotations shown in this document.]
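Description:
FLAG-1858T-PTPN22 is a mammalian expression plasmid of about 6.7 kb built on the pCMV-Tag2 backbone. It carries the human PTPN22 coding sequence, which encodes a protein tyrosine phosphatase also known as LYP. The feature annotation describes this enzyme as a negative regulator of T-cell receptor signalling that dephosphorylates LCK, FYN, ZAP70 and related signalling molecules. The insert carries the T allele at the rs2476601 polymorphism (nucleotide 1858 C>T). Transcription is driven by the human cytomegalovirus immediate-early enhancer and promoter and terminated by an SV40 polyadenylation signal, which is preceded by fragments of SV40 small t intron and large T antigen sequence. A backbone-encoded FLAG epitope sits immediately upstream of the open reading frame, giving an N-terminally tagged protein. The annotation software matched this short stretch as a fragment of 3xFLAG, but its length fits a single FLAG tag. T3 and T7 phage promoters flank the cloning region along with remnants of a pBluescript-type polylinker. The restriction sites used for cloning are not recorded.

The plasmid replicates in E. coli from a high-copy ColE1/pUC-type origin and also contains an f1 origin for single-stranded DNA production. One NeoR/KanR (aminoglycoside phosphotransferase) gene is placed behind both a bacterial bla promoter and the SV40 early promoter and is followed by an HSV TK polyadenylation signal. It therefore confers kanamycin resistance in bacteria and can support G418 selection in transfected mammalian cells. The construct is intended for expressing the tagged 1858T variant in mammalian cells, where the FLAG epitope allows antibody-based detection or immunoprecipitation of the variant protein.
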