Addgene plasmid #195378: FLAG-1858T-PTPN22
Purpose: Mammalian expression of a human PTPN22 mutant (1858T) with FLAG tag
Depositing lab: Patrick Concannon. Depositing organization: University of Florida.
Backbone
  Vector backbone: pCMV-Tag2
  Vector type: Mammalian Expression
Growth in bacteria
  Bacterial resistance: Kanamycin, 50 μg/mL
  Growth temperature: 37°C
  Growth strain: DH5alpha
  Copy number: Unknown
Gene/Insert
  Gene/Insert name: PTPN22
  Species: H. sapiens (human)
  Mutation: T at rs2476601 (C>T)
  Entrez Gene: PTPN22 (a.k.a. LYP, LYP1, LYP2, PEP, PTPN22.5, PTPN22.6, PTPN8)
  Tag / fusion protein: FLAG (N terminal on backbone)
  Cloning method: Restriction Enzyme; 5′ cloning site unknown (unknown if destroyed); 3′ cloning site unknown (unknown if destroyed)
Terms and licenses: Academic/Nonprofit Terms; Industry Terms: Not Available to Industry
How to cite: FLAG-1858T-PTPN22 was a gift from Patrick Concannon (Addgene plasmid # 195378 ; http://n2t.net/addgene:195378 ; RRID:Addgene_195378)
